Addgene plasmid #215329: pCCL-NoPromoter-FLuc-CMV-RLuc-dsRed2
Purpose: Lentiviral mammalian vector with firefly luciferase gene with no upstream promoter sequence; renilla luciferase and dsRed2 reporter under CMV promoter.
Depositing lab: Rob Hynds. Depositing organization: University College London. Publication: A lentiviral toolkit to monitor airway epithelial cell differentiation using bioluminescence. Orr JC, Laali A, Durrenberger PF, Lazarus KA, El Mdawar MB, Janes SM, Hynds RE. Am J Physiol Lung Cell Mol Physiol. 2024 Oct 1;327(4):L587-L599. doi: 10.1152/ajplung.00047.2024. Epub 2024 Aug 13. PubMed 39137525.
Backbone
  Vector backbone: pCCL
  Vector type: Mammalian Expression, Lentiviral, Luciferase
Growth in bacteria
  Bacterial resistance: Ampicillin, 100 μg/mL
  Growth temperature: 37°C
  Growth strain: NEB Stable
  Copy number: Unknown
Gene/Insert
  Gene/Insert name: No Promoter
  Species: H. sapiens (human)
Terms and licenses: Academic/Nonprofit Terms; Industry Terms: Not Available to Industry
Depositor comments: Please visit https://doi.org/10.1101/2024.02.09.579635 for bioRxiv preprint.
How to cite: pCCL-NoPromoter-FLuc-CMV-RLuc-dsRed2 was a gift from Rob Hynds (Addgene plasmid # 215329 ; http://n2t.net/addgene:215329 ; RRID:Addgene_215329)
