[The description below was written by a language model from this plasmid's Addgene catalogue record and pLannotate feature annotations shown in this document.]
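Description:
pCCL-NoPromoter-FLuc-CMV-RLuc-dsRed2 is a third-generation-style, self-inactivating HIV-1 lentiviral transfer vector on the pCCL backbone, designed as a dual-luciferase reporter for mammalian cells. It is propagated in E. coli using a high-copy ColE1/pUC origin with ampicillin selection (AmpR), and the backbone also carries an f1 ori, an SV40 ori, and remnants of a cloning vector (lac promoter/operator, lacZα fragment, T3 and T7 promoters). Genomic RNA for packaging is driven by a CMV enhancer/promoter fused to a truncated 5' LTR, making transcription Tat-independent. This is followed by the Ψ packaging signal with a gag fragment, the RRE for Rev-dependent nuclear export, and the cPPT/CTS. The 3' LTR carries the ΔU3 deletion that inactivates LTR promoter activity after integration, with an SV40 poly(A) signal downstream.

The payload has two reporter units in the same orientation. Firefly luciferase (luc+) sits directly after the cPPT/CTS with no promoter annotated upstream, consistent with the "No Promoter" insert. A second, internal CMV enhancer/promoter then drives human codon-optimized Renilla luciferase followed by DsRed2, with a WPRE to enhance transcript expression. The record does not state how the Renilla and DsRed2 coding sequences are linked. In this arrangement the constitutive Renilla signal serves for normalization and DsRed2 fluorescence for identifying transduced cells, while firefly activity reports background in the absence of a promoter. The construct therefore appears to be the negative control, and possibly the parental vector, for a toolkit of lentiviral promoter-reporters that monitor airway epithelial cell differentiation by bioluminescence.
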