Features (pLannotate 1.2.2; 29 found; start..end, strand, type, name):
    441..1029    +  rep_origin     ori: high-copy-number ColE1/pMB1/pBR322/pUC origin of replication
   1212..1304    +  CDS            lacI (fragment): lac repressor; lacI; The lac repressor binds to the lac operator to inhibit transcription in E. coli. This inhibition can be relieved by adding lactose or isopropyl-β-D-thiogalactopyranoside (IPTG).
   1317..1338    +  protein_bind   CAP binding site: CAP binding activates transcription in the presence of cAMP. E. coli catabolite activator protein
   1353..1383    +  promoter       lac promoter: promoter for the E. coli lac operon
   1391..1407    +  protein_bind   lac operator: The lac repressor binds to the lac operator to inhibit transcription in E. coli. This inhibition can be relieved by adding lactose or isopropyl-β-D-thiogalactopyranoside (IPTG). lac repressor encoded by lacI
   1452..1470    +  promoter       T3 promoter: promoter for bacteriophage T3 RNA polymerase
   1571..1950    +  enhancer       CMV enhancer: human cytomegalovirus immediate early enhancer
   1951..2154    +  promoter       CMV promoter: human cytomegalovirus (CMV) immediate early promoter
   2169..2349    +  LTR            5' LTR (truncated): truncated 5' long terminal repeat (LTR) from HIV-1
   2396..2521    +  misc_feature   HIV-1 Ψ: packaging signal of human immunodeficiency virus type 1
   2505..2868    +  CDS            HIV-1 gag (fragment): gag protein from human immunodeficiency virus 1; gag
   3014..3247    +  misc_feature   RRE: The Rev response element (RRE) of HIV-1 allows for Rev-dependent mRNA export from the nucleus to the cytoplasm.
   3624..3724    +  CDS            Rev (fragment): human immunodeficiency virus 1 (HIV-1) Rev protein; rev; enhances nuclear export of unspliced and incompletely spliced viral mRNAs
   3743..3860    +  misc_feature   cPPT/CTS: central polypurine tract and central termination sequence of HIV-1
   3953..5605    +  CDS            luciferase: firefly luciferase; luc+; enhanced luc+ version of the luciferase gene
   5692..5995    +  enhancer       CMV enhancer: human cytomegalovirus immediate early enhancer
   5996..6199    +  promoter       CMV promoter: human cytomegalovirus (CMV) immediate early promoter
   6228..7160    +  CDS            hRluc: Renilla luciferase human codon-optimized
   7203..7880    +  CDS            DsRed2: improved tetrameric variant of DsRed fluorescent protein mammalian codon-optimized
   7887..8475    +  misc_feature   WPRE: woodchuck hepatitis virus posttranscriptional regulatory element
   8492..8560    +  CDS            nef (fragment): NEF_HV1Z2 - Experimental evidence at protein level: Swiss-Prot protein existence level 1. Extracellular Nef protein targets CD4(+) T-lymphocytes for apoptosis by interacting with CXCR4 surface receptors. From Human immunodeficiency virus type 1 group M subtype D (isolate Z2/CDC-Z34) (HIV-1).
   8562..8795    +  LTR            3' LTR (ΔU3): self-inactivating 3' long terminal repeat (LTR) from HIV-1
   8867..8988    +  polyA_signal   SV40 poly(A) signal: SV40 polyadenylation signal
   9028..9163    +  rep_origin     SV40 ori: SV40 origin of replication
   9184..9202    -  promoter       T7 promoter: promoter for bacteriophage T7 RNA polymerase
   9210..9365    +  CDS            lacZα (fragment): LacZα fragment of β-galactosidase; lacZ fragment
   9370..9798    +  rep_origin     f1 ori (sequence partly withheld): f1 bacteriophage origin of replication; arrow indicates direction of (+) strand synthesis
   9851..9955    +  promoter       AmpR promoter: bla
   9956..270     +  CDS            AmpR (across the origin): β-lactamase; bla; confers resistance to ampicillin, carbenicillin, and related antibiotics
>Addgene plasmid #215329 | pCCL-NoPromoter-FLuc-CMV-RLuc-dsRed2 | addgene full sequence | sequence record 489836 | Addgene NGS Result
ACTCTAGCTTCCCGGCAACAATTAATAGACTGGATGGAGGCGGATAAAGTTGCAGGACCACTTCTGCGCT
CGGCCCTTCCGGCTGGCTGGTTTATTGCTGATAAATCTGGAGCCGGTGAGCGTGGGTCTCGCGGTATCAT
TGCAGCACTGGGGCCAGATGGTAAGCCCTCCCGTATCGTAGTTATCTACACGACGGGGAGTCAGGCAACT
ATGGATGAACGAAATAGACAGATCGCTGAGATAGGTGCCTCACTGATTAAGCATTGGTAACTGTCAGACC
AAGTTTACTCATATATACTTTAGATTGATTTAAAACTTCATTTTTAATTTAAAAGGATCTAGGTGAAGAT
CCTTTTTGATAATCTCATGACCAAAATCCCTTAACGTGAGTTTTCGTTCCACTGAGCGTCAGACCCCGTA
GAAAAGATCAAAGGATCTTCTTGAGATCCTTTTTTTCTGCGCGTAATCTGCTGCTTGCAAACAAAAAAAC
CACCGCTACCAGCGGTGGTTTGTTTGCCGGATCAAGAGCTACCAACTCTTTTTCCGAAGGTAACTGGCTT
CAGCAGAGCGCAGATACCAAATACTGTTCTTCTAGTGTAGCCGTAGTTAGGCCACCACTTCAAGAACTCT
GTAGCACCGCCTACATACCTCGCTCTGCTAATCCTGTTACCAGTGGCTGCTGCCAGTGGCGATAAGTCGT
GTCTTACCGGGTTGGACTCAAGACGATAGTTACCGGATAAGGCGCAGCGGTCGGGCTGAACGGGGGGTTC
GTGCACACAGCCCAGCTTGGAGCGAACGACCTACACCGAACTGAGATACCTACAGCGTGAGCTATGAGAA
AGCGCCACGCTTCCCGAAGGGAGAAAGGCGGACAGGTATCCGGTAAGCGGCAGGGTCGGAACAGGAGAGC
GCACGAGGGAGCTTCCAGGGGGAAACGCCTGGTATCTTTATAGTCCTGTCGGGTTTCGCCACCTCTGACT
TGAGCGTCGATTTTTGTGATGCTCGTCAGGGGGGCGGAGCCTATGGAAAAACGCCAGCAACGCGGCCTTT
TTACGGTTCCTGGCCTTTTGCTGGCCTTTTGCTCACATGTTCTTTCCTGCGTTATCCCCTGATTCTGTGG
ATAACCGTATTACCGCCTTTGAGTGAGCTGATACCGCTCGCCGCAGCCGAACGACCGAGCGCAGCGAGTC
AGTGAGCGAGGAAGCGGAAGAGCGCCCAATACGCAAACCGCCTCTCCCCGCGCGTTGGCCGATTCATTAA
TGCAGCTGGCACGACAGGTTTCCCGACTGGAAAGCGGGCAGTGAGCGCAACGCAATTAATGTGAGTTAGC
TCACTCATTAGGCACCCCAGGCTTTACACTTTATGCTTCCGGCTCGTATGTTGTGTGGAATTGTGAGCGG
ATAACAATTTCACACAGGAAACAGCTATGACCATGATTACGCCAAGCGCGCAATTAACCCTCACTAAAGG
GAACAAAAGCTGGAGCTGCAAGCTTGGCCATTGCATACGTTGTATCCATATCATAATATGTACATTTATA
TTGGCTCATGTCCAACATTACCGCCATGTTGACATTGATTATTGACTAGTTATTAATAGTAATCAATTAC
GGGGTCATTAGTTCATAGCCCATATATGGAGTTCCGCGTTACATAACTTACGGTAAATGGCCCGCCTGGC
TGACCGCCCAACGACCCCCGCCCATTGACGTCAATAATGACGTATGTTCCCATAGTAACGCCAATAGGGA
CTTTCCATTGACGTCAATGGGTGGAGTATTTACGGTAAACTGCCCACTTGGCAGTACATCAAGTGTATCA
TATGCCAAGTACGCCCCCTATTGACGTCAATGACGGTAAATGGCCCGCCTGGCATTATGCCCAGTACATG
ACCTTATGGGACTTTCCTACTTGGCAGTACATCTACGTATTAGTCATCGCTATTACCATGGTGATGCGGT
TTTGGCAGTACATCAATGGGCGTGGATAGCGGTTTGACTCACGGGGATTTCCAAGTCTCCACCCCATTGA
CGTCAATGGGAGTTTGTTTTGGCACCAAAATCAACGGGACTTTCCAAAATGTCGTAACAACTCCGCCCCA
TTGACGCAAATGGGCGGTAGGCGTGTACGGTGGGAGGTCTATATAAGCAGAGCTCGTTTAGTGAACCGGG
GTCTCTCTGGTTAGACCAGATCTGAGCCTGGGAGCTCTCTGGCTAACTAGGGAACCCACTGCTTAAGCCT
CAATAAAGCTTGCCTTGAGTGCTTCAAGTAGTGTGTGCCCGTCTGTTGTGTGACTCTGGTAACTAGAGAT
CCCTCAGACCCTTTTAGTCAGTGTGGAAAATCTCTAGCAGTGGCGCCCGAACAGGGACTTGAAAGCGAAA
GGGAAACCAGAGGAGCTCTCTCGACGCAGGACTCGGCTTGCTGAAGCGCGCACGGCAAGAGGCGAGGGGC
GGCGACTGGTGAGTACGCCAAAAATTTTGACTAGCGGAGGCTAGAAGGAGAGAGATGGGTGCGAGAGCGT
CAGTATTAAGCGGGGGAGAATTAGATCGCGATGGGAAAAAATTCGGTTAAGGCCAGGGGGAAAGAAAAAA
TATAAATTAAAACATATAGTATGGGCAAGCAGGGAGCTAGAACGATTCGCAGTTAATCCTGGCCTGTTAG
AAACATCAGAAGGCTGTAGACAAATACTGGGACAGCTACAACCATCCCTTCAGACAGGATCAGAAGAACT
TAGATCATTATATAATACAGTAGCAACCCTCTATTGTGTGCATCAAAGGATAGAGATAAAAGACACCAAG
GAAGCTTTAGACAAGATAGAGGAAGAGCAAAACAAAAGTAAGACCACCGCACAGCAAGCGGCCGCTGATC
TTCAGACCTGGAGGAGGAGATATGAGGGACAATTGGAGAAGTGAATTATATAAATATAAAGTAGTAAAAA
TTGAACCATTAGGAGTAGCACCCACCAAGGCAAAGAGAAGAGTGGTGCAGAGAGAAAAAAGAGCAGTGGG
AATAGGAGCTTTGTTCCTTGGGTTCTTGGGAGCAGCAGGAAGCACTATGGGCGCAGCGTCAATGACGCTG
ACGGTACAGGCCAGACAATTATTGTCTGGTATAGTGCAGCAGCAGAACAATTTGCTGAGGGCTATTGAGG
CGCAACAGCATCTGTTGCAACTCACAGTCTGGGGCATCAAGCAGCTCCAGGCAAGAATCCTGGCTGTGGA
AAGATACCTAAAGGATCAACAGCTCCTGGGGATTTGGGGTTGCTCTGGAAAACTCATTTGCACCACTGCT
GTGCCTTGGAATGCTAGTTGGAGTAATAAATCTCTGGAACAGATTTGGAATCACACGACCTGGATGGAGT
GGGACAGAGAAATTAACAATTACACAAGCTTAATACACTCCTTAATTGAAGAATCGCAAAACCAGCAAGA
AAAGAATGAACAAGAATTATTGGAATTAGATAAATGGGCAAGTTTGTGGAATTGGTTTAACATAACAAAT
TGGCTGTGGTATATAAAATTATTCATAATGATAGTAGGAGGCTTGGTAGGTTTAAGAATAGTTTTTGCTG
TACTTTCTATAGTGAATAGAGTTAGGCAGGGATATTCACCATTATCGTTTCAGACCCACCTCCCAACCCC
GAGGGGACCCGACAGGCCCGAAGGAATAGAAGAAGAAGGTGGAGAGAGAGACAGAGACAGATCCATTCGA
TTAGTGAACGGATCTCGACGGTATCGGTTAACTTTTAAAAGAAAAGGGGGGATTGGGGGGTACAGTGCAG
GGGAAAGAATAGTAGACATAATAGCAACAGACATACAAACTAAAGAATTACAAAAACAAATTACAAAAAT
TCAAAATTTTATCGATCACGAGACTAGCCTCGAGAATGGACAATGGATCCAGATCTGCGATCTAAGTAAG
CTTGGCATTCCGGTACTGTTGGTAAAGCCACCATGGAAGACGCCAAAAACATAAAGAAAGGCCCGGCGCC
ATTCTATCCGCTGGAAGATGGAACCGCTGGAGAGCAACTGCATAAGGCTATGAAGAGATACGCCCTGGTT
CCTGGAACAATTGCTTTTACAGATGCACATATCGAGGTGGACATCACTTACGCTGAGTACTTCGAAATGT
CCGTTCGGTTGGCAGAAGCTATGAAACGATATGGGCTGAATACAAATCACAGAATCGTCGTATGCAGTGA
AAACTCTCTTCAATTCTTTATGCCGGTGTTGGGCGCGTTATTTATCGGAGTTGCAGTTGCGCCCGCGAAC
GACATTTATAATGAACGTGAATTGCTCAACAGTATGGGCATTTCGCAGCCTACCGTGGTGTTCGTTTCCA
AAAAGGGGTTGCAAAAAATTTTGAACGTGCAAAAAAAGCTCCCAATCATCCAAAAAATTATTATCATGGA
TTCTAAAACGGATTACCAGGGATTTCAGTCGATGTACACGTTCGTCACATCTCATCTACCTCCCGGTTTT
AATGAATACGATTTTGTGCCAGAGTCCTTCGATAGGGACAAGACAATTGCACTGATCATGAACTCCTCTG
GATCTACTGGTCTGCCTAAAGGTGTCGCTCTGCCTCATAGAACTGCCTGCGTGAGATTCTCGCATGCCAG
AGATCCTATTTTTGGCAATCAAATCATTCCGGATACTGCGATTTTAAGTGTTGTTCCATTCCATCACGGT
TTTGGAATGTTTACTACACTCGGATATTTGATATGTGGATTTCGAGTCGTCTTAATGTATAGATTTGAAG
AAGAGCTGTTTCTGAGGAGCCTTCAGGATTACAAGATTCAAAGTGCGCTGCTGGTGCCAACCCTATTCTC
CTTCTTCGCCAAAAGCACTCTGATTGACAAATACGATTTATCTAATTTACACGAAATTGCTTCTGGTGGC
GCTCCCCTCTCTAAGGAAGTCGGGGAAGCGGTTGCCAAGAGGTTCCATCTGCCAGGTATCAGGCAAGGAT
ATGGGCTCACTGAGACTACATCAGCTATTCTGATTACACCCGAGGGGGATGATAAACCGGGCGCGGTCGG
TAAAGTTGTTCCATTTTTTGAAGCGAAGGTTGTGGATCTGGATACCGGGAAAACGCTGGGCGTTAATCAA
AGAGGCGAACTGTGTGTGAGAGGTCCTATGATTATGTCCGGTTATGTAAACAATCCGGAAGCGACCAACG
CCTTGATTGACAAGGATGGATGGCTACATTCTGGAGACATAGCTTACTGGGACGAAGACGAACACTTCTT
CATCGTTGACCGCCTGAAGTCTCTGATTAAGTACAAAGGCTATCAGGTGGCTCCCGCTGAATTGGAATCC
ATCTTGCTCCAACACCCCAACATCTTCGACGCAGGTGTCGCAGGTCTTCCCGACGATGACGCCGGTGAAC
TTCCCGCCGCCGTTGTTGTTTTGGAGCACGGAAAGACGATGACGGAAAAAGAGATCGTGGATTACGTCGC
CAGTCAAGTAACAACCGCGAAAAAGTTGCGCGGAGGAGTTGTGTTTGTGGACGAAGTACCGAAAGGTCTT
ACCGGAAAACTCGACGCAAGAAAAATCAGAGAGATCCTCATAAAGGCCAAGAAGGGCGGAAAGATCGCCG
TGTAATTCTAGAGTCGGGATATCATGCAGGAATTCGATTAATAGTAATCAATTACGGGGTCATTAGTTCA
TAGCCCATATATGGAGTTCCGCGTTACATAACTTACGGTAAATGGCCCGCCTGGCTGACCGCCCAACGAC
CCCCGCCCATTGACGTCAATAATGACGTATGTTCCCATAGTAACGCCAATAGGGACTTTCCATTGACGTC
AATGGGTGGAGTATTTACGGTAAACTGCCCACTTGGCAGTACATCAAGTGTATCATATGCCAAGTACGCC
CCCTATTGACGTCAATGACGGTAAATGGCCCGCCTGGCATTATGCCCAGTACATGACCTTATGGGACTTT
CCTACTTGGCAGTACATCTACGTATTAGTCATCGCTATTACCATGGTGATGCGGTTTTGGCAGTACATCA
ATGGGCGTGGATAGCGGTTTGACTCACGGGGATTTCCAAGTCTCCACCCCATTGACGTCAATGGGAGTTT
GTTTTGGCACCAAAATCAACGGGACTTTCCAAAATGTCGTAACAACTCCGCCCCATTGACGCAAATGGGC
GGTAGGCGTGTACGGTGGGAGGTCTATATAAGCAGAGCTGGTTTAGTGAACCGTCAGATCCGCTAGCATG
GCTTCCAAGGTGTACGACCCCGAGCAACGCAAACGCATGATCACTGGGCCTCAGTGGTGGGCTCGCTGCA
AGCAAATGAACGTGCTGGACTCCTTCATCAACTACTATGATTCCGAGAAGCACGCCGAGAACGCCGTGAT
TTTTCTGCATGGTAACGCTGCCTCCAGCTACCTGTGGAGGCACGTCGTGCCTCACATCGAGCCCGTGGCT
AGATGCATCATCCCTGATCTGATCGGAATGGGTAAGTCCGGCAAGAGCGGGAATGGCTCATATCGCCTCC
TGGATCACTACAAGTACCTCACCGCTTGGTTCGAGCTGCTGAACCTTCCAAAGAAAATCATCTTTGTGGG
CCACGACTGGGGGGCTTGTCTGGCCTTTCACTACTCCTACGAGCACCAAGACAAGATCAAGGCCATCGTC
CATGCTGAGAGTGTCGTGGACGTGATCGAGTCCTGGGACGAGTGGCCTGACATCGAGGAGGATATCGCCC
TGATCAAGAGCGAAGAGGGCGAGAAAATGGTGCTTGAGAATAACTTCTTCGTCGAGACCATGCTCCCAAG
CAAGATCATGCGGAAACTGGAGCCTGAGGAGTTCGCTGCCTACCTGGAGCCATTCAAGGAGAAGGGCGAG
GTTAGACGGCCTACCCTCTCCTGGCCTCGCGAGATCCCTCTCGTTAAGGGAGGCAAGCCCGACGTCGTCC
AGATTGTCCGCAACTACAACGCCTACCTTCGGGCCAGCGACGATCTGCCTAAGATGTTCATCGAGTCCGA
CCCTGGGTTCTTTTCCAACGCTATTGTCGAGGGAGCTAAGAAGTTCCCTAACACCGAGTTCGTGAAGGTG
AAGGGCCTCCACTTCAGCCAGGAGGACGCTCCAGATGAAATGGGTAAGTACATCAAGAGCTTCGTGGAGC
GCGTGCTGAAGAACGAGCAGGGCAGCGGCAGCGACGAGGTTGACGGCAGCGGCAGCGAATTCATGGCCTC
CTCCGAGAACGTCATCACCGAGTTCATGCGCTTCAAGGTGCGCATGGAGGGCACCGTGAACGGCCACGAG
TTCGAGATCGAGGGCGAGGGCGAGGGCCGCCCCTACGAGGGCCACAACACCGTGAAGCTGAAGGTGACCA
AGGGCGGCCCCCTGCCCTTCGCCTGGGACATCCTGTCCCCCCAGTTCCAGTACGGCTCCAAGGTGTACGT
GAAGCACCCCGCCGACATCCCCGACTACAAGAAGCTGTCCTTCCCCGAGGGCTTCAAGTGGGAGCGCGTG
ATGAACTTCGAGGACGGCGGCGTGGCGACCGTGACCCAGGACTCCTCCCTGCAGGACGGCTGCTTCATCT
ACAAGGTGAAGTTCATCGGCGTGAACTTCCCCTCCGACGGCCCCGTGATGAAGAAGAAGACCATGGGCTG
GGAGGCCTCCACCGAGCGCCTGTACCCCCGCGACGGCGTGCTGAAGGGCGAGACCCACAAGGCCCTGAAG
CTGAAGGACGGCGGCCACTACCTGGTGGAGTTCAAATCCATCTACATGGCCAAGAAGCCCGTGCAGCTGC
CCGGCTACTACTACGTGGACGCCAAGCTGGACATCACCTCCCACAACGAGGACTACACCATCGTGGAGCA
GTACGAGCGCACCGAGGGCCGCCACCACCTGTTCCTGTAGGTCGACAATCAACCTCTGGATTACAAAATT
TGTGAAAGATTGACTGGTATTCTTAACTATGTTGCTCCTTTTACGCTATGTGGATACGCTGCTTTAATGC
CTTTGTATCATGCTATTGCTTCCCGTATGGCTTTCATTTTCTCCTCCTTGTATAAATCCTGGTTGCTGTC
TCTTTATGAGGAGTTGTGGCCCGTTGTCAGGCAACGTGGCGTGGTGTGCACTGTGTTTGCTGACGCAACC
CCCACTGGTTGGGGCATTGCCACCACCTGTCAGCTCCTTTCCGGGACTTTCGCTTTCCCCCTCCCTATTG
CCACGGCGGAACTCATCGCCGCCTGCCTTGCCCGCTGCTGGACAGGGGCTCGGCTGTTGGGCACTGACAA
TTCCGTGGTGTTGTCGGGGAAATCATCGTCCTTTCCTTGGCTGCTCGCCTGTGTTGCCACCTGGATTCTG
CGCGGGACGTCCTTCTGCTACGTCCCTTCGGCCCTCAATCCAGCGGACCTTCCTTCCCGCGGCCTGCTGC
CGGCTCTGCGGCCTCTTCCGCGTCTTCGCCTTCGCCCTCAGACGAGTCGGATCTCCCTTTGGGCCGCCTC
CCCGCCTGGAATTCGAGCTCGGTACCTTTAAGACCAATGACTTACAAGGCAGCTGTAGATCTTAGCCACT
TTTTAAAAGAAAAGGGGGGACTGGAAGGGCTAATTCACTCCCAACGAAGACAAGATCTGCTTTTTGCTTG
TACTGGGTCTCTCTGGTTAGACCAGATCTGAGCCTGGGAGCTCTCTGGCTAACTAGGGAACCCACTGCTT
AAGCCTCAATAAAGCTTGCCTTGAGTGCTTCAAGTAGTGTGTGCCCGTCTGTTGTGTGACTCTGGTAACT
AGAGATCCCTCAGACCCTTTTAGTCAGTGTGGAAAATCTCTAGCAGTAGTAGTTCATGTCATCTTATTAT
TCAGTATTTATAACTTGCAAAGAAATGAATATCAGAGAGTGAGAGGAACTTGTTTATTGCAGCTTATAAT
GGTTACAAATAAAGCAATAGCATCACAAATTTCACAAATAAAGCATTTTTTTCACTGCATTCTAGTTGTG
GTTTGTCCAAACTCATCAATGTATCTTATCATGTCTGGCTCTAGCTATCCCGCCCCTAACTCCGCCCATC
CCGCCCCTAACTCCGCCCAGTTCCGCCCATTCTCCGCCCCATGGCTGACTAATTTTTTTTATTTATGCAG
AGGCCGAGGCCGCCTCGGCCTCTGAGCTATTCCAGAAGTAGTGAGGAGGCTTTTTTGGAGGCCTAGGGAC
GTACCCAATTCGCCCTATAGTGAGTCGTATTACGCGCGCTCACTGGCCGTCGTTTTACAACGTCGTGACT
GGGAAAACCCTGGCGTTACCCAACTTAATCGCCTTGCAGCACATCCCCCTTTCGCCAGCTGGCGTAATAG
CGAAGAGGCCCGCACCGATCGCCCTTCCCAACAGTTGCGCAGCCTGAATGGCGAATGGG
[124 nt withheld, positions 9370-9493]
C
[91 nt withheld, positions 9495-9585]
A
[49 nt withheld, positions 9587-9635]
CCTTTGACGTTGGAGTCCACGTTCTTT
[37 nt withheld, positions 9663-9699]
ACCCTATCTCGGTCTATTCTTTTGATTTATAAGGGATTTTGCCGATTTCGGCCTATTGGTTAAAAAATGA
GCTGATTTAACAAAAATTTAACGCGAATTTTAACAAAATATTAACGCTTACAATTTAGGTGGCACTTTTC
GGGGAAATGTGCGCGGAACCCCTATTTGTTTATTTTTCTAAATACATTCAAATATGTATCCGCTCATGAG
ACAATAACCCTGATAAATGCTTCAATAATATTGAAAAAGGAAGAGTATGAGTATTCAACATTTCCGTGTC
GCCCTTATTCCCTTTTTTGCGGCATTTTGCCTTCCTGTTTTTGCTCACCCAGAAACGCTGGTGAAAGTAA
AAGATGCTGAAGATCAGTTGGGTGCACGAGTGGGTTACATCGAACTGGATCTCAACAGCGGTAAGATCCT
TGAGAGTTTTCGCCCCGAAGAACGTTTTCCAATGATGAGCACTTTTAAAGTTCTGCTATGTGGCGCGGTA
TTATCCCGTATTGACGCCGGGCAAGAGCAACTCGGTCGCCGCATACACTATTCTCAGAATGACTTGGTTG
AGTACTCACCAGTCACAGAAAAGCATCTTACGGATGGCATGACAGTAAGAGAATTATGCAGTGCTGCCAT
AACCATGAGTGATAACACTGCGGCCAACTTACTTCTGACAACGATCGGAGGACCGAAGGAGCTAACCGCT
TTTTTGCACAACATGGGGGATCATGTAACTCGCCTTGATCGTTGGGAACCGGAGCTGAATGAAGCCATAC
CAAACGACGAGCGTGACACCACGATGCCTGTAGCAATGGCAACAACGTTGCGCAAACTATTAACTGGCGA
ACTACTT
